Addgene plasmid #181693: pVRC8400-SARS-CoV-2-S2P-C.37-AVI
Purpose: Expresses SARS-CoV-2 S2P protein from the C.37 variant with single chain Fc, HRV3C protease cleavage site, and AVI tag
Depositing lab: Peter Kwong. Depositing organization: National Institute of Allergy and Infectious Diseases (NIAID). Publication: Molecular probes of spike ectodomain and its subdomains for SARS-CoV-2 variants, Alpha through Omicron. Teng IT, Nazzari AF, Choe M, Liu T, Oliveira de Souza M, Petrova Y, Tsybovsky Y, Wang S, Zhang B, Artamonov M, Madan B, Huang A, Lopez Acevedo SN, Pan X, Ruckwardt TJ, DeKosky BJ, Mascola JR, Misasi J, Sullivan NJ, Zhou T, Kwong PD. PLoS One. 2022 May 24;17(5):e0268767. doi: 10.1371/journal.pone.0268767. eCollection 2022. PubMed 35609088.
Backbone
  Vector backbone: pVRC8400
  Vector type: Mammalian Expression
Growth in bacteria
  Bacterial resistance: Kanamycin, 50 μg/mL
  Growth temperature: 37°C
  Growth strain: DH5alpha
  Copy number: Unknown
Gene/Insert
  Gene/Insert name: SARS-CoV-2-S2P-C.37
  Mutation: G75V, T76I, R246N, ∆S247-∆D253, L452Q, F490S, D614G, T859N
  Entrez Gene: S (a.k.a. GU280_gp02, spike glycoprotein)
  Tag / fusion protein: scFc (N terminal on insert); HRV3C (N terminal on insert); AVI (C terminal on insert)
Terms and licenses: Academic/Nonprofit Terms; Industry Terms: Not Available to Industry
Depositor comments: Please visit https://www.biorxiv.org/content/10.1101/2021.12.29.474491v1 for bioRxiv preprint.
How to cite: pVRC8400-SARS-CoV-2-S2P-C.37-AVI was a gift from Peter Kwong (Addgene plasmid # 181693 ; http://n2t.net/addgene:181693 ; RRID:Addgene_181693)
