[The description below was written by a language model from this plasmid's Addgene catalogue record and pLannotate feature annotations shown in this document.]
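Description:
pVRC8400-SARS-CoV-2-S2P-C.37-AVI is a mammalian expression plasmid of about 9.6 kb, built on the pVRC8400 backbone, for producing a soluble, tagged SARS-CoV-2 spike protein from the C.37 variant. It is propagated in E. coli through a high-copy ColE1/pUC-type origin and selected with kanamycin via an aph(3')-Ia KanR gene. The annotated bla, Tn903 transposase, rop and bom fragments appear to be backbone remnants rather than functional parts.

The expression cassette is driven by the human CMV immediate-early enhancer and promoter. These are followed by a truncated HTLV-1 5' LTR segment and a modified CMV intron A fragment, leader elements of the kind used to boost transcript processing and expression, and the cassette ends in a bovine growth hormone polyadenylation signal. The open reading frame begins with a short fragment matching a mouse immunoglobulin heavy-chain variable gene, most likely serving as a secretion leader. Next comes human IgG1 constant-region sequence corresponding to the single-chain Fc (scFc) listed in the record, then an HRV3C protease cleavage site, and then the spike fragment. According to the catalogue fields, an AVI tag sits at the C terminus of the insert, although the feature table does not annotate it or the HRV3C site separately.

The spike insert is the S2P form and carries the recorded C.37 changes: G75V, T76I, R246N, deletion of S247–D253, L452Q, F490S, D614G and T859N. In this design the Fc can serve as an affinity handle for capturing the secreted protein, HRV3C cleavage can release the spike from it, and the AVI tag allows site-specific enzymatic biotinylation. This matches the associated publication's description of molecular probes of the spike ectodomain for SARS-CoV-2 variants.
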