Features (pLannotate 1.2.2; 15 found; start..end, strand, type, name):
    137..235     +  misc_feature   bom (fragment): basis of mobility region from pBR322
    321..700     +  enhancer       CMV enhancer: human cytomegalovirus immediate early enhancer
    701..904     +  promoter       CMV promoter: human cytomegalovirus (CMV) immediate early promoter
    993..1220    +  LTR            5' LTR (truncated) (fragment): truncated 5' long terminal repeat (LTR) from human T-cell leukemia virus (HTLV) type 1
   1224..1334    +  intron         CMV intron (fragment): modified intron A from human cytomegalovirus
   1379..1447    +  CDS            Ighv1-61 (fragment): HVM05_MOUSE - Also known as Igh-VJ558. Experimental evidence at protein level: Swiss-Prot protein existence level 1. From Mus musculus (Mouse).
   1781..2797    +  CDS            IGHG1: IGHG1_HUMAN - Experimental evidence at protein level: Swiss-Prot protein existence level 1. Constant region of immunoglobulin heavy chains. Immunoglobulins, also known as antibodies, are membrane-bound or secreted glycoproteins produced by B lymphocytes. In the recognition phase of humoral immunity, the membrane-bound immunoglobulins serve as receptors which, upon binding of a specific antigen, trigger the clonal expansion and differentiation of B lymphocytes into immunoglobulins- secreting plasma cells. Secreted immunoglobulins mediate the effector phase of humoral immunity, which results in
   2852..6415    +  CDS            S (fragment): SPIKE_SARS2 - Experimental evidence at protein level: Swiss-Prot protein existence level 1. [Spike glycoprotein]: May down-regulate host tetherin (BST2) by lysosomal degradation, thereby counteracting its antiviral activity. From Severe acute respiratory syndrome coronavirus 2 (2019-nCoV) (SARS-CoV-2).
   6609..6833    +  polyA_signal   bGH poly(A) signal: bovine growth hormone polyadenylation signal
   7371..7959    -  rep_origin     ori: high-copy-number ColE1/pMB1/pBR322/pUC origin of replication
   8131..8202    -  CDS            bla(M) (fragment): β-lactamase lacking the signal sequence; bla(M); allows cytosolic expression of β-lactamase
   8214..8360    -  CDS            TRA2_ECOLX (fragment): Protein predicted: Swiss-Prot protein existence level 4. Required for transposition of transposon Tn903. From Escherichia coli.
   8501..9316    -  CDS            KanR: aminoglycoside phosphotransferase; aph(3')-Ia; confers resistance to kanamycin in bacteria or G418 (Geneticin®) in eukaryotes
   9439..9526    -  promoter       AmpR promoter (fragment): bla
   9621..35      +  CDS            rop (fragment) (across the origin): Rop protein, which maintains plasmids at low copy number; rop
>Addgene plasmid #181693 | pVRC8400-SARS-CoV-2-S2P-C.37-AVI | addgene full sequence | sequence record 354493 | Addgene NGS Result
TCGCGCGTTTCGGTGATGACGGTGAAAACCTCTGACACATGCAGCTCCCGGAGACGGTCACAGCTTGTCT
GTAAGCGGATGCCGGGAGCAGACAAGCCCGTCAGGGCGCGTCAGCGGGTGTTGGCGGGTGTCGGGGCTGG
CTTAACTATGCGGCATCAGAGCAGATTGTACTGAGAGTGCACCATATGCGGTGTGAAATACCGCACAGAT
GCGTAAGGAGAAAATACCGCATCAGATTGGCTATTGGCCATTGCATACGTTGTATCCATATCATAATATG
TACATTTATATTGGCTCATGTCCAACATTACCGCCATGTTGACATTGATTATTGACTAGTTATTAATAGT
AATCAATTACGGGGTCATTAGTTCATAGCCCATATATGGAGTTCCGCGTTACATAACTTACGGTAAATGG
CCCGCCTGGCTGACCGCCCAACGACCCCCGCCCATTGACGTCAATAATGACGTATGTTCCCATAGTAACG
CCAATAGGGACTTTCCATTGACGTCAATGGGTGGAGTATTTACGGTAAACTGCCCACTTGGCAGTACATC
AAGTGTATCATATGCCAAGTACGCCCCCTATTGACGTCAATGACGGTAAATGGCCCGCCTGGCATTATGC
CCAGTACATGACCTTATGGGACTTTCCTACTTGGCAGTACATCTACGTATTAGTCATCGCTATTACCATG
GTGATGCGGTTTTGGCAGTACATCAATGGGCGTGGATAGCGGTTTGACTCACGGGGATTTCCAAGTCTCC
ACCCCATTGACGTCAATGGGAGTTTGTTTTGGCACCAAAATCAACGGGACTTTCCAAAATGTCGTAACAA
CTCCGCCCCATTGACGCAAATGGGCGGTAGGCGTGTACGGTGGGAGGTCTATATAAGCAGAGCTCGTTTA
GTGAACCGTCAGATCGCCTGGAGACGCCATCCACGCTGTTTTGACCTCCATAGAAGACACCGGGACCGAT
CCAGCCTCCATCGGCTCGCATCTCTCCTTCACGCGCCCGCCGCCCTACCTGAGGCCGCCATCCACGCCGG
TTGAGTCGCGTTCTGCCGCCTCCCGCCTGTGGTGCCTCCTGAACTGCGTCCGCCGTCTAGGTAAGTTTAA
AGCTCAGGTCGAGACCGGGCCTTTGTCCGGCGCTCCCTTGGAGCCTACCTAGACTCAGCCGGCTCTCCAC
GCTTTGCCTGACCCTGCTTGCTCAACTCTAGTTAACGGTGGAGGGCAGTGTAGTCTGAGCAGTACTCGTT
GCTGCCGCGCGCGCCACCAGACATAATAGCTGACAGACTAACAGACTGTTCCTTTCCATGGGTCTTTTCT
GCAGTCACCGTCGTCGACACGTGTGATCAGATATCGCGGCCGCCCACCATGGGATGGTCATGTATCATCC
TTTTTCTAGTAGCAACTGCAACCGGCGTACATTCCGCACCAGAGCTGCTGGGAGGACCTAGCGTGTTCCT
GTTTCCCCCTAAGCCTAAGGACACCCTGATGATCAGCCGGACCCCAGAGGTGACATGCGTGGTGGTGGAC
GTGTCCCACGAGGACCCCGAGGTGAAGTTCAACTGGTACGTGGATGGCGTGGAGGTGCACAATGCCAAGA
CCAAGCCAAGGGAGGAGCAGTACAACTCTACCTATCGCGTGGTGAGCGTGCTGACAGTGCTGCACCAGGA
CTGGCTGAACGGCAAGGAGTACAAGTGTAAGGTGTCTAATAAGGCCCTGCCTGCCCCAATCGAGAAGACC
ATCAGCAAGGCAAAGGGACAGCCAAGGGAGCCTCAGGTGTATACCCTGCCACCCAGCCGCGACGAGCTGA
CAAAGAACCAGGTGTCCCTGTACTGCCTGGTGAAGGGCTTCTATCCTTCCGATATCGCCGTGGAGTGGGA
GTCTAATGGCCAGCCAGAGAACAATTACAAGACCACACCTCCAGTGCTGGACTCCGATGGCTCTTTCTTT
CTGTATTCCAAGCTGACCGTGGATAAGAGCCGGTGGCAGCAGGGCAACGTGTTTAGCTGTTCCGTGATGC
ACGAGGCCCTGCACAATCACTACACACAGAAGTCTCTGAGCCTGTCCCCCGGCAAGGGAGGAGGAGGCAG
CGGCGGAGGAGGCTCCGGAGGCGGCGGCTCTGGCGGCGGCGGCAGCGCCCCTGAACTGCTGGGAGGACCA
AGCGTGTTCCTGTTTCCACCTAAGCCCAAAGATACCCTGATGATCTCCAGGACCCCTGAAGTCACCTGCG
TGGTCGTGGACGTGTCTCATGAGGACCCCGAAGTCAAGTTCAACTGGTACGTGGACGGAGTCGAAGTCCA
TAACGCCAAGACCAAGCCTAGAGAAGAGCAGTACAACTCCACCTATAGAGTGGTGTCTGTGCTGACAGTG
CTGCATCAGGATTGGCTGAATGGCAAGGAATATAAGTGTAAGGTGAGCAATAAGGCCCTGCCCGCCCCTA
TCGAGAAGACCATCTCTAAAGCCAAAGGACAGCCAAGGGAGCCACAGGTGTATACACTGCCACCCAGCCG
GGACGAGCTGACCAAGAACCAGGTGAGCCTGACATGTCTGGTCAAGGGCTTCTACCCCAGTGACATTGCT
GTGGAGTGGGAGTCCAATGGCCAGCCTGAGAACAATTATAAAACTACCCCACCAGTGCTGGACAGCGATG
GCTCCTTCTTTCTGACCAGCAAGCTGACAGTGGATAAGTCCCGCTGGCAGCAGGGAAACGTGTTTTCTTG
TAGCGTGATGCATGAGGCCCTGCATAACCACTACACCCAGAAGTCCCTGTCTCTGAGCCCAGGCAAGGGA
GGCAGCGGAGGCGGAGGCAGCGGAGGCCTGGAGGTGCTGTTTCAGGGCCCTCAGTGCGTGAACCTGACCA
CCCGAACCCAGCTCCCACCAGCCTACACCAACAGCTTTACACGGGGCGTGTACTACCCTGACAAGGTGTT
CAGATCTAGCGTCCTGCACAGCACTCAGGACCTCTTCCTGCCGTTCTTCAGCAACGTGACATGGTTCCAC
GCCATCCACGTGAGCGGCACAAACGTGATCAAGCGGTTTGATAACCCCGTCCTGCCATTCAATGATGGAG
TTTACTTCGCCAGTACCGAGAAGAGTAACATCATCCGGGGCTGGATCTTCGGCACCACCCTGGATAGCAA
AACACAGAGCCTCCTGATCGTGAACAATGCCACGAACGTCGTGATCAAGGTGTGCGAGTTCCAGTTTTGC
AATGATCCTTTCCTGGGTGTGTACTACCACAAGAACAACAAGAGCTGGATGGAAAGCGAGTTCAGAGTCT
ACAGCAGCGCCAACAACTGCACATTCGAGTACGTCTCTCAGCCTTTTCTGATGGACCTTGAGGGGAAACA
AGGCAACTTCAAGAACCTGAGAGAATTCGTGTTCAAGAACATCGACGGCTACTTCAAAATCTACTCCAAG
CACACACCCATCAACCTGGTCCGGGACCTCCCTCAGGGCTTCAGCGCCCTGGAACCCCTGGTCGACCTGC
CCATAGGCATCAACATAACGCGGTTCCAAACCCTGCTGGCCCTGCATAACAGCAGCAGCGGATGGACCGC
CGGAGCTGCAGCCTACTATGTGGGCTACCTGCAACCTAGAACCTTCCTGCTGAAGTACAACGAGAACGGC
ACAATCACAGACGCCGTCGACTGCGCCCTGGACCCTCTCTCTGAGACAAAGTGCACCCTGAAGTCCTTCA
CCGTGGAAAAGGGCATCTACCAGACCAGCAACTTCCGGGTGCAGCCTACAGAGAGCATCGTGCGATTTCC
AAACATTACCAACCTCTGCCCCTTCGGCGAGGTGTTTAACGCCACAAGATTTGCCTCCGTTTACGCCTGG
AATAGAAAGAGAATCAGCAATTGTGTGGCCGACTACTCCGTGCTGTATAACAGCGCCTCTTTCAGCACCT
TCAAGTGCTACGGCGTTTCCCCAACAAAGCTGAATGACCTGTGCTTCACCAACGTGTACGCCGACTCCTT
CGTAATTAGAGGCGATGAGGTGCGGCAGATCGCACCAGGCCAGACCGGTAAGATCGCTGACTACAACTAT
AAGCTGCCTGATGATTTTACAGGCTGCGTGATCGCCTGGAACTCTAACAACCTGGATAGCAAGGTGGGCG
GCAACTACAACTACCAGTACCGGCTGTTTCGCAAGTCTAACCTGAAACCTTTCGAGAGAGACATCTCCAC
AGAGATCTACCAGGCCGGTTCTACACCTTGTAACGGGGTGGAAGGCTTCAACTGTTACTCCCCTCTGCAA
AGCTACGGCTTCCAGCCTACCAATGGAGTCGGCTACCAGCCATACCGGGTGGTCGTGCTGTCCTTCGAGT
TACTCCACGCCCCCGCCACCGTCTGCGGTCCTAAGAAGTCCACCAATCTGGTTAAGAACAAATGCGTGAA
CTTCAACTTCAACGGCCTGACCGGGACCGGCGTGCTGACCGAAAGCAACAAAAAGTTCCTCCCCTTCCAG
CAGTTCGGCCGTGATATCGCTGACACCACAGATGCCGTCAGAGATCCACAGACCCTGGAAATCCTGGATA
TTACACCCTGCTCCTTCGGAGGAGTTTCTGTGATCACCCCCGGGACCAATACCAGCAACCAGGTGGCTGT
GCTGTACCAAGGTGTTAACTGCACCGAGGTTCCTGTGGCCATCCACGCCGATCAGCTGACACCTACTTGG
AGAGTGTACTCCACTGGCTCCAATGTGTTCCAGACCAGGGCCGGATGTCTGATCGGCGCCGAGCACGTGA
ATAACAGTTACGAGTGCGACATCCCTATCGGCGCCGGCATCTGTGCCAGCTACCAGACCCAGACAAACAG
CCCTGGGTCTGCTTCCTCTGTAGCTAGCCAGAGCATCATCGCCTACACCATGAGCCTGGGCGCAGAGAAC
AGCGTGGCCTATTCCAACAACTCTATCGCCATTCCCACCAACTTTACAATTAGCGTCACAACAGAGATCC
TGCCCGTGAGCATGACCAAGACCAGCGTGGACTGTACAATGTACATCTGTGGCGACAGCACTGAATGCAG
CAACCTGCTGCTGCAATACGGCTCCTTTTGCACCCAACTGAACCGGGCGCTGACCGGAATCGCCGTGGAA
CAGGACAAAAATACCCAGGAGGTGTTCGCCCAAGTGAAGCAGATCTACAAGACCCCACCTATCAAGGACT
TCGGCGGCTTTAACTTTAGCCAGATTCTCCCTGATCCTTCTAAGCCTAGCAAGCGGAGCTTTATCGAGGA
TCTGCTGTTCAACAAGGTCACCCTGGCCGATGCCGGCTTTATCAAACAGTATGGCGATTGCCTGGGCGAC
ATAGCCGCCAGAGATCTGATCTGCGCCCAGAAATTCAACGGCCTGAACGTTCTCCCACCTCTGCTGACCG
ACGAGATGATCGCTCAGTACACCTCTGCCCTGCTGGCTGGCACCATCACATCTGGGTGGACATTTGGCGC
CGGCGCCGCCCTGCAGATCCCCTTTGCCATGCAGATGGCCTATAGATTCAACGGAATCGGCGTGACCCAG
AACGTGCTGTATGAAAACCAGAAGCTGATCGCTAACCAGTTCAATTCTGCCATCGGCAAGATCCAGGACT
CCCTCTCCTCTACCGCCAGCGCCCTGGGCAAACTGCAGGACGTGGTGAATCAGAACGCCCAAGCCCTGAA
CACCCTGGTGAAGCAGCTCAGCAGCAATTTTGGCGCCATCAGCTCTGTGCTGAACGATATCCTGTCTAGA
CTGGACCCTCCAGAAGCCGAAGTCCAGATCGATAGACTGATCACAGGCAGACTGCAGTCCCTGCAAACCT
ACGTGACCCAACAGCTGATCAGGGCCGCTGAAATAAGAGCCAGCGCCAATCTCGCCGCTACCAAGATGTC
CGAGTGTGTGCTGGGACAGTCTAAACGCGTTGACTTCTGCGGCAAAGGCTATCACCTGATGAGCTTCCCC
CAGAGCGCGCCGCACGGCGTGGTGTTCCTGCATGTGACATACGTGCCTGCCCAAGAGAAGAATTTCACAA
CCGCCCCTGCCATCTGCCACGACGGCAAGGCCCACTTCCCAAGAGAGGGCGTTTTCGTTTCCAATGGCAC
ACACTGGTTCGTGACACAAAGAAACTTCTACGAACCCCAGATTATCACCACCGACAACACCTTCGTGAGT
GGCAATTGTGACGTGGTCATCGGAATCGTGAACAACACAGTGTACGACCCTCTGCAACCTGAGCTGGACT
CTTTTAAGGAAGAGCTGGACAAGTACTTTAAAAACCACACCAGCCCCGATGTGGACCTGGGCGACATCAG
TGGCATTAACGCCAGCGTGGTGAACATCCAAAAGGAAATCGACAGACTGAACGAGGTGGCCAAGAACCTG
AACGAGTCCCTGATCGACCTGCAGGAGCTCGGCAAATACGAGCAGGGATCTGGATACATCCCCGAGGCCC
CCAGAGATGGCCAGGCCTACGTGCGGAAGGACGGCGAGTGGGTACTGCTGAGCACATTCCTGGGCAGATC
CGGAGGAGGCCTGGTGCCACAGCAGAGCGGAGGCCTGAACGACATCTTCGAGGCCCAGAAGATCGAGTGG
CACGAGGGCTGATGAGGATCCAGATCTGCTGTGCCTTCTAGTTGCCAGCCATCTGTTGTTTGCCCCTCCC
CCGTGCCTTCCTTGACCCTGGAAGGTGCCACTCCCACTGTCCTTTCCTAATAAAATGAGGAAATTGCATC
GCATTGTCTGAGTAGGTGTCATTCTATTCTGGGGGGTGGGGTGGGGCAGGACAGCAAGGGGGAGGATTGG
GAAGACAATAGCAGGCATGCTGGGGATGCGGTGGGCTCTATGGGTACCCAGGTGCTGAAGAATTGACCCG
GTTCCTCCTGGGCCAGAAAGAAGCAGGCACATCCCCTTCTCTGTGACACACCCTGTCCACGCCCCTGGTT
CTTAGTTCCAGCCCCACTCATAGGACACTCATAGCTCAGGAGGGCTCCGCCTTCAATCCCACCCGCTAAA
GTACTTGGAGCGGTCTCTCCCTCCCTCATCAGCCCACCAAACCAAACCTAGCCTCCAAGAGTGGGAAGAA
ATTAAAGCAAGATAGGCTATTAAGTGCAGAGGGAGAGAAAATGCCTCCAACATGTGAGGAAGTAATGAGA
GAAATCATAGAATTTTAAGGCCATGATTTAAGGCCATCATGGCCTTAATCTTCCGCTTCCTCGCTCACTG
ACTCGCTGCGCTCGGTCGTTCGGCTGCGGCGAGCGGTATCAGCTCACTCAAAGGCGGTAATACGGTTATC
CACAGAATCAGGGGATAACGCAGGAAAGAACATGTGAGCAAAAGGCCAGCAAAAGGCCAGGAACCGTAAA
AAGGCCGCGTTGCTGGCGTTTTTCCATAGGCTCCGCCCCCCTGACGAGCATCACAAAAATCGACGCTCAA
GTCAGAGGTGGCGAAACCCGACAGGACTATAAAGATACCAGGCGTTTCCCCCTGGAAGCTCCCTCGTGCG
CTCTCCTGTTCCGACCCTGCCGCTTACCGGATACCTGTCCGCCTTTCTCCCTTCGGGAAGCGTGGCGCTT
TCTCATAGCTCACGCTGTAGGTATCTCAGTTCGGTGTAGGTCGTTCGCTCCAAGCTGGGCTGTGTGCACG
AACCCCCCGTTCAGCCCGACCGCTGCGCCTTATCCGGTAACTATCGTCTTGAGTCCAACCCGGTAAGACA
CGACTTATCGCCACTGGCAGCAGCCACTGGTAACAGGATTAGCAGAGCGAGGTATGTAGGCGGTGCTACA
GAGTTCTTGAAGTGGTGGCCTAACTACGGCTACACTAGAAGAACAGTATTTGGTATCTGCGCTCTGCTGA
AGCCAGTTACCTTCGGAAAAAGAGTTGGTAGCTCTTGATCCGGCAAACAAACCACCGCTGGTAGCGGTGG
TTTTTTTGTTTGCAAGCAGCAGATTACGCGCAGAAAAAAAGGATCTCAAGAAGATCCTTTGATCTTTTCT
ACGGGGTCTGACGCTCAGTGGAACGAAAACTCACGTTAAGGGATTTTGGTCATGAGATTATCAAAAAGGA
TCTTCACCTAGATCCTTTTAAATTAAAAATGAAGTTTTAAATCAATCTAAAGTATATATGAGTAAACTTG
GTCTGACAGTTACCAATGCTTAATCAGTGAGGCACCTATCTCAGCGATCTGTCTATTTCGTTCATCCATA
GTTGCCTGACTCGGGGGGGGGGGGCGCTGAGGTCTGCCTCGTGAAGAAGGTGTTGCTGACTCATACCAGG
CCTGAATCGCCCCATCATCCAGCCAGAAAGTGAGGGAGCCACGGTTGATGAGAGCTTTGTTGTAGGTGGA
CCAGTTGGTGATTTTGAACTTTTGCTTTGCCACGGAACGGTCTGCGTTGTCGGGAAGATGCGTGATCTGA
TCCTTCAACTCAGCAAAAGTTCGATTTATTCAACAAAGCCGCCGTCCCGTCAAGTCAGCGTAATGCTCTG
CCAGTGTTACAACCAATTAACCAATTCTGATTAGAAAAACTCATCGAGCATCAAATGAAACTGCAATTTA
TTCATATCAGGATTATCAATACCATATTTTTGAAAAAGCCGTTTCTGTAATGAAGGAGAAAACTCACCGA
GGCAGTTCCATAGGATGGCAAGATCCTGGTATCGGTCTGCGATTCCGACTCGTCCAACATCAATACAACC
TATTAATTTCCCCTCGTCAAAAATAAGGTTATCAAGTGAGAAATCACCATGAGTGACGACTGAATCCGGT
GAGAATGGCAAAAGCTTATGCATTTCTTTCCAGACTTGTTCAACAGGCCAGCCATTACGCTCGTCATCAA
AATCACTCGCATCAACCAAACCGTTATTCATTCGTGATTGCGCCTGAGCGAGACGAAATACGCGATCGCT
GTTAAAAGGACAATTACAAACAGGAATCGAATGCAACCGGCGCAGGAACACTGCCAGCGCATCAACAATA
TTTTCACCTGAATCAGGATATTCTTCTAATACCTGGAATGCTGTTTTCCCGGGGATCGCAGTGGTGAGTA
ACCATGCATCATCAGGAGTACGGATAAAATGCTTGATGGTCGGAAGAGGCATAAATTCCGTCAGCCAGTT
TAGTCTGACCATCTCATCTGTAACATCATTGGCAACGCTACCTTTGCCATGTTTCAGAAACAACTCTGGC
GCATCGGGCTTCCCATACAATCGATAGATTGTCGCACCTGATTGCCCGACATTATCGCGAGCCCATTTAT
ACCCATATAAATCAGCATCCATGTTGGAATTTAATCGCGGCCTCGAGCAAGACGTTTCCCGTTGAATATG
GCTCATAACACCCCTTGTATTACTGTTTATGTAAGCAGACAGTTTTATTGTTCATGATGATATATTTTTA
TCTTGTGCAATGTAACATCAGAGATTTTGAGACACAACGTGGCTTTCCCCCCCCCCCCATTATTGAAGCA
TTTATCAGGGTTATTGTCTCATGAGCGGATACATATTTGAATGTATTTAGAAAAATAAACAAATAGGGGT
TCCGCGCACATTTCCCCGAAAAGTGCCACCTGACGTCTAAGAAACCATTATTATCATGACATTAACCTAT
AAAAATAGGCGTATCACGAGGCCCTTTCGTC
